Addgene plasmid #44371: pUC-UAS1B16-TEF(504)
Depositing lab: Hal Alper. Depositing organization: University of Texas at Austin. Publication: Tuning gene expression in Yarrowia lipolytica by a hybrid promoter approach. Blazeck J, Liu L, Redden H, Alper H. Appl Environ Microbiol. 2011 Nov;77(22):7905-14. doi: 10.1128/AEM.05763-11. Epub 2011 Sep 16. PubMed 21926196.
Backbone
  Vector backbone: pUC19
  Backbone size w/o insert (bp): 2623
  Total vector size (bp): 4975
  Modifications to backbone: None
  Vector type: Bacterial Expression, Synthetic Biology
Growth in bacteria
  Bacterial resistance: Ampicillin, 100 μg/mL
  Growth temperature: 37°C
  Growth strain: DH10B
  Copy number: High Copy
Gene/Insert
  Gene/Insert name: UAS1B16-TEF(504) promoter
  Species: Yarrowia lipolytica
  Insert size (bp): 2352
  Mutation: N/A
  Promoter: UAS1B16-TEF(504)
  Cloning method: Restriction Enzyme; 5′ cloning site BstBI (not destroyed); 3′ cloning site AscI (not destroyed)
  Sequencing primers: 5′ m13_forward20_primer; 3′ m13_reverse_primer
Terms and licenses: Academic/Nonprofit Terms; Industry Terms: Not Available to Industry
Depositor comments: Discrepancies between the Addgene QC sequence and the depositor's sequence should not affect plasmid function.
How to cite: pUC-UAS1B16-TEF(504) was a gift from Hal Alper (Addgene plasmid # 44371 ; http://n2t.net/addgene:44371 ; RRID:Addgene_44371)
