[The description below was written by a language model from this plasmid's Addgene catalogue record and pLannotate feature annotations shown in this document.]
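Description:
pUC-UAS1B16-TEF(504) is a 4,975 bp pUC19-based cloning plasmid that stores a synthetic hybrid promoter for the oleaginous yeast Yarrowia lipolytica. It is propagated in E. coli through the high-copy ColE1/pUC origin and selected with ampicillin through the bla (AmpR) gene and its native promoter. The remaining annotated features are ordinary pUC19 remnants: the lac promoter, lac operator and CAP binding site, a lacZα fragment, and short lacI, bom and rop fragments. None of these has a designed role here. There is no yeast origin, centromere, integration element or yeast selectable marker in the record, so the plasmid is a bacterial carrier for the part and not a Yarrowia expression vector in itself.

The payload is the 2,352 bp UAS1B16-TEF(504) promoter, inserted between BstBI and AscI sites that are both retained, so the promoter can be excised as a cassette. The feature table leaves this element unannotated. It corresponds to the large unlabelled gap between the lacZα fragment and the lac operator, which indicates that the insert interrupts the lacZα region of the polylinker. The name implies sixteen tandem copies of the UAS1B upstream activating sequence fused to a 504 bp version of the Yarrowia TEF promoter, although the record does not spell out this architecture. The associated work concerns tuning gene expression in Y. lipolytica through hybrid promoters, in which enhancer elements are combined with a core promoter. No downstream coding sequence or terminator is recorded, so the plasmid is best seen as a source of a promoter part for subcloning into Yarrowia expression constructs. The depositor notes minor sequence discrepancies that are not expected to affect function.
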