Features (pLannotate 1.2.2; 10 found; start..end, strand, type, name):
    137..236     +  misc_feature   bom (fragment): basis of mobility region from pBR322
    242..395     -  CDS            lacZα (fragment): LacZα fragment of β-galactosidase; lacZ fragment
   2778..2794    -  protein_bind   lac operator: The lac repressor binds to the lac operator to inhibit transcription in E. coli. This inhibition can be relieved by adding lactose or isopropyl-β-D-thiogalactopyranoside (IPTG). lac repressor encoded by lacI
   2802..2832    -  promoter       lac promoter: promoter for the E. coli lac operon
   2847..2868    -  protein_bind   CAP binding site: CAP binding activates transcription in the presence of cAMP. E. coli catabolite activator protein
   2881..2973    -  CDS            lacI (fragment): lac repressor; lacI; The lac repressor binds to the lac operator to inhibit transcription in E. coli. This inhibition can be relieved by adding lactose or isopropyl-β-D-thiogalactopyranoside (IPTG).
   3156..3744    -  rep_origin     ori: high-copy-number ColE1/pMB1/pBR322/pUC origin of replication
   3915..4775    -  CDS            AmpR: β-lactamase; bla; confers resistance to ampicillin, carbenicillin, and related antibiotics
   4776..4880    -  promoter       AmpR promoter: bla
   4975..35      +  CDS            rop (fragment) (across the origin): Rop protein, which maintains plasmids at low copy number; rop
>Addgene plasmid #44371 | pUC-UAS1B16-TEF(504) | depositor full sequence | sequence record 60450 | pUC-UAS1B16-TEF(504) sequence 4975 bps
TCGCGCGTTTCGGTGATGACGGTGAAAACCTCTGACACATGCAGCTCCCGGAGACGGTCACAGCTTGTCT
GTAAGCGGATGCCGGGAGCAGACAAGCCCGTCAGGGCGCGTCAGCGGGTGTTGGCGGGTGTCGGGGCTGG
CTTAACTATGCGGCATCAGAGCAGATTGTACTGAGAGTGCACCATATGCGGTGTGAAATACCGCACAGAT
GCGTAAGGAGAAAATACCGCATCAGGCGCCATTCGCCATTCAGGCTGCGCAACTGTTGGGAAGGGCGATC
GGTGCGGGCCTCTTCGCTATTACGCCAGCTGGCGAAAGGGGGATGTGCTGCAAGGCGATTAAGTTGGGTA
ACGCCAGGGTTTTCCCAGTCACGACGTTGTAAAACGACGGCCAGTTTCGAAGGTACCAAGGAAGCATGCG
GTACCCGAATTCCTGAGGTGTCTCACAAGTGCCGTGCAGTCCCGCCCCCACTTGCTTCTCTTTGTGTGTA
GTGTACGTACATTATCGAGACCGTTGTTCCCGCCCACCTCGATCCGGTCTAGACTGAGGTGTCTCACAAG
TGCCGTGCAGTCCCGCCCCCACTTGCTTCTCTTTGTGTGTAGTGTACGTACATTATCGAGACCGTTGTTC
CCGCCCACCTCGATCCGGGGATCCCTGAGGTGTCTCACAAGTGCCGTGCAGTCCCGCCCCCACTTGCTTC
TCTTTGTGTGTAGTGTACGTACATTATCGAGACCGTTGTTCCCGCCCACCTCGATCCGGGTCGACCTGAG
GTGTCTCACAAGTGCCGTGCAGTCCCGCCCCCACTTGCTTCTCTTTGTGTGTAGTGTACGTACATTATCG
AGACCGTTGTTCCCGCCCACCTCGATCCGGGAGCTCCTGAGGTGTCTCACAAGTGCCGTGCAGTCCCGCC
CCCACTTGCTTCTCTTTGTGTGTAGTGTACGTACATTATCGAGACCGTTGTTCCCGCCCACCTCGATCCG
GTCTAGACTGAGGTGTCTCACAAGTGCCGTGCAGTCCCGCCCCCACTTGCTTCTCTTTGTGTGTAGTGTA
CGTACATTATCGAGACCGTTGTTCCCGCCCACCTCGATCCGGGGATCCCTGAGGTGTCTCACAAGTGCCG
TGCAGTCCCGCCCCCACTTGCTTCTCTTTGTGTGTAGTGTACGTACATTATCGAGACCGTTGTTCCCGCC
CACCTCGATCCGGGTCGACCTGAGGTGTCTCACAAGTGCCGTGCAGTCCCGCCCCCACTTGCTTCTCTTT
GTGTGTAGTGTACGTACATTATCGAGACCGTTGTTCCCGCCCACCTCGATCCGGGCATGCGGTACCCGAA
TTCCTGAGGTGTCTCACAAGTGCCGTGCAGTCCCGCCCCCACTTGCTTCTCTTTGTGTGTAGTGTACGTA
CATTATCGAGACCGTTGTTCCCGCCCACCTCGATCCGGTCTAGACTGAGGTGTCTCACAAGTGCCGTGCA
GTCCCGCCCCCACTTGCTTCTCTTTGTGTGTAGTGTACGTACATTATCGAGACCGTTGTTCCCGCCCACC
TCGATCCGGGGATCCCTGAGGTGTCTCACAAGTGCCGTGCAGTCCCGCCCCCACTTGCTTCTCTTTGTGT
GTAGTGTACGTACATTATCGAGACCGTTGTTCCCGCCCACCTCGATCCGGGTCGACCTGAGGTGTCTCAC
AAGTGCCGTGCAGTCCCGCCCCCACTTGCTTCTCTTTGTGTGTAGTGTACGTACATTATCGAGACCGTTG
TTCCCGCCCACCTCGATCCGGGAGCTCCTGAGGTGTCTCACAAGTGCCGTGCAGTCCCGCCCCCACTTGC
TTCTCTTTGTGTGTAGTGTACGTACATTATCGAGACCGTTGTTCCCGCCCACCTCGATCCGGTCTAGACT
GAGGTGTCTCACAAGTGCCGTGCAGTCCCGCCCCCACTTGCTTCTCTTTGTGTGTAGTGTACGTACATTA
TCGAGACCGTTGTTCCCGCCCACCTCGATCCGGGGATCCCTGAGGTGTCTCACAAGTGCCGTGCAGTCCC
GCCCCCACTTGCTTCTCTTTGTGTGTAGTGTACGTACATTATCGAGACCGTTGTTCCCGCCCACCTCGAT
CCGGGTCGACCTGAGGTGTCTCACAAGTGCCGTGCAGTCCCGCCCCCACTTGCTTCTCTTTGTGTGTAGT
GTACGTACATTATCGAGACCGTTGTTCCCGCCCACCTCGATCCGGGCATGCCTGCAGAAGCTTATGTCCC
AACTTGCCAAATTAAAACCGTGCGAATTTTCAAAATAAACTTTGGCAAAGAGGCTGCAAAGGAGGGGCTG
GTGAGGGCGTCTGGAAGTCGACCAGAGACCGGGTTGGCGGCGCATTTGTGTCCCAAAAAACAGCCCCAAT
TGCCCCAATTGACCCCAAATTGACCCAGTAGCGGGCCCAACCCCGGCGAGAGCCCCCTTCTCCCCACATA
TCAAACCTCCCCCGGTTCCCACACTTGCCGTTAAGGGCGTAGGGTACTGCAGTCTGGAATCTACGCTTGT
TCAGACTTTGTACTAGTTTCTTTGTCTGGCCATCCGGGTAACCCATGCCGGACGCAAAATAGACTACTGA
AAATTTTTTTGCTTTGTGGTTGGGACTTTAGCCAAGGGTATAAAAGACCACCGTCCCCGAATTACCTTTC
CTCTTCTTTTCTCTCTCTCCTTGTCAACTCACACCCGAAATCGTTAAGCATTTCCTTCTGAGTATAAGAA
TCATTCAAAGGCGCGCCATCATGGTCATAGCTGTTTCCTGTGTGAAATTGTTATCCGCTCACAATTCCAC
ACAACATACGAGCCGGAAGCATAAAGTGTAAAGCCTGGGGTGCCTAATGAGTGAGCTAACTCACATTAAT
TGCGTTGCGCTCACTGCCCGCTTTCCAGTCGGGAAACCTGTCGTGCCAGCTGCATTAATGAATCGGCCAA
CGCGCGGGGAGAGGCGGTTTGCGTATTGGGCGCTCTTCCGCTTCCTCGCTCACTGACTCGCTGCGCTCGG
TCGTTCGGCTGCGGCGAGCGGTATCAGCTCACTCAAAGGCGGTAATACGGTTATCCACAGAATCAGGGGA
TAACGCAGGAAAGAACATGTGAGCAAAAGGCCAGCAAAAGGCCAGGAACCGTAAAAAGGCCGCGTTGCTG
GCGTTTTTCCATAGGCTCCGCCCCCCTGACGAGCATCACAAAAATCGACGCTCAAGTCAGAGGTGGCGAA
ACCCGACAGGACTATAAAGATACCAGGCGTTTCCCCCTGGAAGCTCCCTCGTGCGCTCTCCTGTTCCGAC
CCTGCCGCTTACCGGATACCTGTCCGCCTTTCTCCCTTCGGGAAGCGTGGCGCTTTCTCATAGCTCACGC
TGTAGGTATCTCAGTTCGGTGTAGGTCGTTCGCTCCAAGCTGGGCTGTGTGCACGAACCCCCCGTTCAGC
CCGACCGCTGCGCCTTATCCGGTAACTATCGTCTTGAGTCCAACCCGGTAAGACACGACTTATCGCCACT
GGCAGCAGCCACTGGTAACAGGATTAGCAGAGCGAGGTATGTAGGCGGTGCTACAGAGTTCTTGAAGTGG
TGGCCTAACTACGGCTACACTAGAAGGACAGTATTTGGTATCTGCGCTCTGCTGAAGCCAGTTACCTTCG
GAAAAAGAGTTGGTAGCTCTTGATCCGGCAAACAAACCACCGCTGGTAGCGGTGGTTTTTTTGTTTGCAA
GCAGCAGATTACGCGCAGAAAAAAAGGATCTCAAGAAGATCCTTTGATCTTTTCTACGGGGTCTGACGCT
CAGTGGAACGAAAACTCACGTTAAGGGATTTTGGTCATGAGATTATCAAAAAGGATCTTCACCTAGATCC
TTTTAAATTAAAAATGAAGTTTTAAATCAATCTAAAGTATATATGAGTAAACTTGGTCTGACAGTTACCA
ATGCTTAATCAGTGAGGCACCTATCTCAGCGATCTGTCTATTTCGTTCATCCATAGTTGCCTGACTCCCC
GTCGTGTAGATAACTACGATACGGGAGGGCTTACCATCTGGCCCCAGTGCTGCAATGATACCGCGAGACC
CACGCTCACCGGCTCCAGATTTATCAGCAATAAACCAGCCAGCCGGAAGGGCCGAGCGCAGAAGTGGTCC
TGCAACTTTATCCGCCTCCATCCAGTCTATTAATTGTTGCCGGGAAGCTAGAGTAAGTAGTTCGCCAGTT
AATAGTTTGCGCAACGTTGTTGCCATTGCTACAGGCATCGTGGTGTCACGCTCGTCGTTTGGTATGGCTT
CATTCAGCTCCGGTTCCCAACGATCAAGGCGAGTTACATGATCCCCCATGTTGTGCAAAAAAGCGGTTAG
CTCCTTCGGTCCTCCGATCGTTGTCAGAAGTAAGTTGGCCGCAGTGTTATCACTCATGGTTATGGCAGCA
CTGCATAATTCTCTTACTGTCATGCCATCCGTAAGATGCTTTTCTGTGACTGGTGAGTACTCAACCAAGT
CATTCTGAGAATAGTGTATGCGGCGACCGAGTTGCTCTTGCCCGGCGTCAATACGGGATAATACCGCGCC
ACATAGCAGAACTTTAAAAGTGCTCATCATTGGAAAACGTTCTTCGGGGCGAAAACTCTCAAGGATCTTA
CCGCTGTTGAGATCCAGTTCGATGTAACCCACTCGTGCACCCAACTGATCTTCAGCATCTTTTACTTTCA
CCAGCGTTTCTGGGTGAGCAAAAACAGGAAGGCAAAATGCCGCAAAAAAGGGAATAAGGGCGACACGGAA
ATGTTGAATACTCATACTCTTCCTTTTTCAATATTATTGAAGCATTTATCAGGGTTATTGTCTCATGAGC
GGATACATATTTGAATGTATTTAGAAAAATAAACAAATAGGGGTTCCGCGCACATTTCCCCGAAAAGTGC
CACCTGACGTCTAAGAAACCATTATTATCATGACATTAACCTATAAAAATAGGCGTATCACGAGGCCCTT
TCGTC
