>Addgene plasmid #44371 | pUC-UAS1B16-TEF(504) | addgene partial sequence | sequence record 62821 | M13_pUC_rev
ATGATTCTTATACTCAGAAGGAAATGCTTAACGATTTCGGGTGTGAGTTGACAAGGAGAGAGAGAAAAGA
AGAGGAAAGGTAATTCGGGGACGGTGGTCTTTTATACCCTTGGCTAAAGTCCCAACCACAAAGCAAAAAA
ATTTTCAGTAGTCTATTTTGCGTCCGGCATGGGTTACCCGGATGGCCAGACAAAGAAACTAGTACAAAGT
CTGAACAAGCGTAGATTCCAGACTGCAGTACCCTACGCCCTTAACGGCAAGTGTGGGAACCGGGGGAGGT
TTGATATGTGGGGTGAAGGGGGCTCTCGCCGGGGTTGGGCCCGCTACTGGGTCAATTTGGGGTCAATTGG
GGCAATTGGGGCTGTTTTTTGGGACACAAATACGCCGCCAACCCGGTCTCTGGTCGACTTCCAGACGCCC
TCACCAGCCCCTCCTTTGCAGCCTCTTTGCCAAAGTTTATTTTGAAAATTCGCACGGTTTTAATTTGGCA
AGTTGGGACATAAGCTTCTGCAGGCATGCCCGGATCGAGGTGGGCGGGAACAACGGTCTCGATAATGTAC
GTAC
